>Addgene plasmid #162930 | C413-E45: attB4-hr5-ie1p>-attB1r | addgene full sequence | sequence record 333362 | Addgene NGS Result
CCTTTCGTTTTATTTGATGCCTGGCAGTTCCCTACTCTCGCGTTAACGCTAGCATGGATGTTTTCCCAGT
CACGACGTTGTAAAACGACGGCCAGTCTTAAAATTCGAGCTCGGTCCGAGGATCCAAATAATGATTTTAT
TTTGACTGATAGTGACCTGTTCGTTGCAACAAATTGATAAGCAATGCTTTTTTATAATGCCAACTTTGTA
TAGAAAAGTTGGCGCCGCGTAAAACACAATCAAGTATGAGTCATAAGCTGATGTCATGTTTTGCACACGG
CTCATAACCGAACTGGCTTTACGAGTAGAATTCTACTTGTAACGCACGATCGAGTGGATGATGGTCATTT
GTTTTTCAAATCGAGATGATGTCATGTTTTGCACACGGGCTCATAAACTGCTTTACGAGTAGAATTCTAC
GTGTAACGCACGATCGATTGATGAGTCATTTGTTTTGCAATATGATATCATACAATATGACTCATTTGTT
TTTCAAAACCGAACTTGATTTACGGGTAGAATTCTACTCGTAAAGCACAATCAAAAAGATGATGTCATTT
GTTTTTCAAAACTGAACTCTCGGCTTTACGAGTAGAATTCTACGTGTAAAACACAATCAAGAAATGATGT
CATTTGTTATAAAAATAAAAGCTGATGTCATGTTTTGCACATGGCTCATAACTAAACTCGCTTTACGGGT
AGAATTCTACGTCGATGTCTTTGTGATGCGCCGACATTTTTGTAGGTTATTGATAAAATGAACGGATACA
GTTGCCCGACATTATCATTAAATCCTTGGCGTAGAATTTGTCGGGTCCATTGTCCGTGTGCGCTAGCATG
CCCGCTAACGGACCTCGTACTTTTGGCTTCAAAGGTTTTGCGCACAGACAAAATGTGCCACACTTGCAGC
TCTGCATGTGTGCGCGTTACCACAAATCCCAACGGCGCAGTGTACTTGTTGTATGCAAATAAATCTCGAT
AAAGGCGCGGCGCGCGAATGCAGCTGATCACGTACGCTCCTCGTGTTCCGTTCAAGGACGGTGTTATCGA
CCTCAGATTAATGTTTATCGGCCGACTGTTTTCGTATCCGCTCACCAAACGCGTTTTTGCATTAACATTG
TATGTCGGCGGATGTTCTATATCTAATTTGAATAAATAAACGATAACCGCGTTGGTTTTAGAGGGCATAA
TAAAAGAAATATTGTTATCGTGTTCGCCATTAGGGCAGTATAAATTGACGTTCATGTTGGATATTGTTTC
AGTTGCAAGTTGACACTGGCGGCGACAAGATCGTGAACAACCAAGTGACAACTTTGTACAAAAAAGCTGA
ACGAGAAACGTAAAATGATATAAATATCAATATATTAAATTAGATTTTGCATAAAAAACAGACTACATAA
TACTGTAAAACACAACATATGCAGTCACTATGAATCAACTACTTAGATGGTATTAGTGACCTGTAGCATG
CAAGCTTAGATCCTCTAGACCAGCCAGGACAGAAATGCCTCGACTTCGCTGCTACCCAAGGTTGCCGGGT
GACGCACACCGTGGAAACGGATGAAGGCACGAACCCAGTGGACATAAGCCTGTTCGGTTCGTAAGCTGTA
ATGCAAGTAGCGTATGCGCTCACGCAACTGGTCCAGAACCTTGACCGAACGCAGCGGTGGTAACGGCGCA
GTGGCGGTTTTCATGGCTTGTTATGACTGTTTTTTTGGGGTACAGTCTATGCCTCGGGCATCCAAGCAGC
AAGCGCGTTACGCCGTGGGTCGATGTTTGATGTTATGGAGCAGCAACGATGTTACGCAGCAGGGCAGTCG
CCCTAAAACAAAGTTAAACATTATGAGGGAAGCGGTGATCGCCGAAGTATCGACTCAACTATCAGAGGTA
GTTGGCGTCATCGAGCGCCATCTCGAACCGACGTTGCTGGCCGTACATTTGTACGGCTCCGCAGTGGATG
GCGGCCTGAAGCCACACAGTGATATTGATTTGCTGGTTACGGTGACCGTAAGGCTTGATGAAACAACGCG
GCGAGCTTTGATCAACGACCTTTTGGAAACTTCGGCTTCCCCTGGAGAGAGCGAGATTCTCCGCGCTGTA
GAAGTCACCATTGTTGTGCACGACGACATCATTCCGTGGCGTTATCCAGCTAAGCGCGAACTGCAATTTG
GAGAATGGCAGCGCAATGACATTCTTGCAGGTATCTTCGAGCCAGCCACGATCGACATTGATCTGGCTAT
CTTGCTGACAAAAGCAAGAGAACATAGCGTTGCCTTGGTAGGTCCAGCGGCGGAGGAACTCTTTGATCCG
GTTCCTGAACAGGATCTATTTGAGGCGCTAAATGAAACCTTAACGCTATGGAACTCGCCGCCCGACTGGG
CTGGCGATGAGCGAAATGTAGTGCTTACGTTGTCCCGCATTTGGTACAGCGCAGTAACCGGCAAAATCGC
GCCGAAGGATGTCGCTGCCGACTGGGCAATGGAGCGCCTGCCGGCCCAGTATCAGCCCGTCATACTTGAA
GCTAGACAGGCTTATCTTGGACAAGAAGAAGATCGCTTGGCCTCGCGCGCAGATCAGTTGGAAGAATTTG
TCCACTACGTGAAAGGCGAGATCACCAAGGTAGTCGGCAAATAACCCTCGAGCCACCCATGACCAAAATC
CCTTAACGTGAGTTACGCGTCGTTCCACTGAGCGTCAGACCCCGTAGAAAAGATCAAAGGATCTTCTTGA
GATCCTTTTTTTCTGCGCGTAATCTGCTGCTTGCAAACAAAAAAACCACCGCTACCAGCGGTGGTTTGTT
TGCCGGATCAAGAGCTACCAACTCTTTTTCCGAAGGTAACTGGCTTCAGCAGAGCGCAGATACCAAATAC
TGTTCTTCTAGTGTAGCCGTAGTTAGGCCACCACTTCAAGAACTCTGTAGCACCGCCTACATACCTCGCT
CTGCTAATCCTGTTACCAGTGGCTGCTGCCAGTGGCGATAAGTCGTGTCTTACCGGGTTGGACTCAAGAC
GATAGTTACCGGATAAGGCGCAGCGGTCGGGCTGAACGGGGGGTTCGTGCACACAGCCCAGCTTGGAGCG
AACGACCTACACCGAACTGAGATACCTACAGCGTGAGCTATGAGAAAGCGCCACGCTTCCCGAAGGGAGA
AAGGCGGACAGGTATCCGGTAAGCGGCAGGGTCGGAACAGGAGAGCGCACGAGGGAGCTTCCAGGGGGAA
ACGCCTGGTATCTTTATAGTCCTGTCGGGTTTCGCCACCTCTGACTTGAGCGTCGATTTTTGTGATGCTC
GTCAGGGGGGCGGAGCCTATGGAAAAACGCCAGCAACGCGGCCTTTTTACGGTTCCTGGCCTTTTGCTGG
CCTTTTGCTCACATGTTCTTTCCTGCGTTATCCCCTGATTCTGTGGATAACCGTATTACCGCCTTTGAGT
GAGCTGATACCGCTCGCCGCAGCCGAACGACCGAGCGCAGCGAGTCAGTGAGCGAGGAAGCGGAAGAGCG
CCCAATACGCAAACCGCCTCTCCCCGCGCGTTGGCCGATTCATTAATGCAGCTGGCACGACAGGTTTCCC
GACTGGAAAGCGGGCAGTGAGCGCAACGCAATTAATACGCGTACCGCTAGCCAGGAAGAGTTTGTAGAAA
CGCAAAAAGGCCATCCGTCAGGATGGCCTTCTGCTTAGTTTGATGCCTGGCAGTTTATGGCGGGCGTCCT
GCCCGCCACCCTCCGGGCCGTTGCTTCACAACGTTCAAATCCGCTCCCGGCGGATTTGTCCTACTCAGGA
GAGCGTTCACCGACAAACAACAGATAAAACGAAAGGCCCAGTCTTCCGACTGAG
Features (pLannotate 1.2.2; 13 found; start..end, strand, type, name):
     60..96      -  CDS            lacZα (fragment): LacZα fragment of β-galactosidase; lacZ fragment
    125..210     +  protein_bind   attL1 (fragment): mutant version of attL; recombination site for the Gateway® LR reaction LR Clonase™
    201..221     +  protein_bind   attB4: mutant version of attB; core recombination site for the Gateway® BP reaction BP Clonase™
    226..711     +  enhancer       hr5 enhancer: Autographa californica hr5; baculovirus early transcription enhancer
    713..1305    +  promoter       IE1 promoter: promoter of the ie1 gene from the baculovirus Autographa californica
   1308..1432    +  protein_bind   attR1: mutant version of attR; recombination site for the Gateway® LR reaction LR Clonase™
   1581..1604    +  promoter       Pc promoter (fragment): intI1 (promoter lies within the coding sequence); class 1 integron promoter
   1780..1836    +  CDS            GmR (fragment): gentamycin acetyltransferase; aacC1; confers resistance to gentamycin
   1843..2634    +  CDS            SmR: aminoglycoside adenylyltransferase (Murphy, 1985); aadA; confers resistance to spectinomycin and streptomycin
   2727..3315    +  rep_origin     ori: high-copy-number ColE1/pMB1/pBR322/pUC origin of replication
   3498..3590    +  CDS            lacI (fragment): lac repressor; lacI; The lac repressor binds to the lac operator to inhibit transcription in E. coli. This inhibition can be relieved by adding lactose or isopropyl-β-D-thiogalactopyranoside (IPTG).
   3645..3672    -  terminator     rrnB T2 terminator: transcription terminator T2 from the E. coli rrnB gene
   3804..13      +  terminator     rrnB T1 terminator (across the origin): Escherichia coli rrnB; transcription terminator T1 from the E. coli rrnB gene
