[The description below was written by a language model from this plasmid's Addgene catalogue record and pLannotate feature annotations shown in this document.]
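Description:
C413-E45: attB4-hr5-ie1p>-attB1r is a Gateway entry clone built in the pDonr258 backbone that carries a baculovirus promoter module for multi-fragment (combinatorial) Gateway assembly. It is a small, roughly 3.8 kb bacterial plasmid with no elements for replication or selection in insect cells. It is propagated in E. coli from a high-copy ColE1/pUC-type origin and selected with spectinomycin through the aadA (SmR) aminoglycoside adenylyltransferase gene. The annotation also picks up short remnants of an integron Pc promoter and a gentamicin-resistance gene upstream of aadA, small lacZα and lacI fragments, and rrnB T1 and T2 terminators. The terminators likely insulate the cloning region from surrounding plasmid transcription.

The insert comes from Autographa californica multiple nucleopolyhedrovirus and consists of the hr5 homologous-region enhancer placed directly upstream of the immediate-early ie1 promoter, both in the forward orientation. The ie1 promoter is recognised by host insect-cell RNA polymerase II without other viral factors, and hr5 boosts its early transcription. Together they suit plasmid-based transient expression in insect cells rather than expression from an infecting baculovirus. The cassette is flanked by Gateway recombination sites, annotated as an attL-type site containing the attB4 core on the 5' side and an attR1 site on the 3' side. This matches the attB4/attB1r designation in the name. The arrangement lets the promoter be recombined in an LR reaction immediately upstream of a separate entry clone carrying a gene of interest, and into a destination vector. The clone contains no coding sequence, tag or terminator for the expressed gene, so these must come from the other parts in the assembly.
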