Addgene plasmid #162930: C413-E45: attB4-hr5-ie1p>-attB1r
Purpose: Gateway attB4/attB1r entry clone for transient insect expression using the ie1 promoter from AcMNPV
Depositing lab: Dominic Esposito. Depositing organization: National Cancer Institute (NCI). Publication: Combinatorial assembly of clone libraries using site-specific recombination. Wall VE, Garvey LA, Mehalko JL, Procter LV, Esposito D. Methods Mol Biol. 2014;1116:193-208. doi: 10.1007/978-1-62703-764-8_14. PubMed 24395366.
Backbone
  Vector backbone: pDonr258
  Vector type: Synthetic Biology
Growth in bacteria
  Bacterial resistance: Spectinomycin, 50 μg/mL
  Growth temperature: 37°C
  Growth strain: DH5alpha
  Copy number: High Copy
Gene/Insert
  Gene/Insert name: AcMNPV ie1 promoter with hr5 enhancer
  Species: Autographa californica multiple nucleopolyhedrovirus
  Cloning method: Gateway Cloning
Terms and licenses: Academic/Nonprofit Terms; Industry Terms: Not Available to Industry
How to cite: C413-E45: attB4-hr5-ie1p>-attB1r was a gift from Dominic Esposito (Addgene plasmid # 162930 ; http://n2t.net/addgene:162930 ; RRID:Addgene_162930)
